>Addgene plasmid #60567 | pReporter_7 | depositor full sequence | sequence record 97216 | pReporter_7 sequence 4338 bps
AGGTAGAGACCCACGAGGCAGACCTCAGCGCTAGCGGAGTGTATACTGGCTTACTATGTTGGCACTGATG
AGGGTGTCAGTGAAGTGCTTCATGTGGCAGGAGAAAAAAGGCTGCACCGGTGCGTCAGCAGAATATGTGA
TACAGGATATATTCCGCTTCCTCGCTCACTGACTCGCTACGCTCGGTCGTTCGACTGCGGCGAGCGGAAA
TGGCTTACGAACGGGGCGGAGATTTCCTGGAAGATGCCAGGAAGATACTTAACAGGGAAGTGAGAGGGCC
GCGGCAAAGCCGTTTTTCCATAGGCTCCGCCCCCCTGACAAGCATCACGAAATCTGACGCTCAAATCAGT
GGTGGCGAAACCCGACAGGACTATAAAGATACCAGGCGTTTCCCCTGGCGGCTCCCTCGTGCGCTCTCCT
GTTCCTGCCTTTCGGTTTACCGGTGTCATTCCGCTGTTATGGCCGCGTTTGTCTCATTCCACGCCTGACA
CTCAGTTCCGGGTAGGCAGTTCGCTCCAAGCTGGACTGTATGCACGAACCCCCCGTTCAGTCCGACCGCT
GCGCCTTATCCGGTAACTATCGTCTTGAGTCCAACCCGGAAAGACATGCAAAAGCACCACTGGCAGCAGC
CACTGGTAATTGATTTAGAGGAGTTAGTCTTGAAGTCATGCGCCGGTTAAGGCTAAACTGAAAGGACAAG
TTTTGGTGACTGCGCTCCTCCAAGCCAGTTACCTCGGTTCAAAGAGTTGGTAGCTCAGAGAACCTTCGAA
AAACCGCCCTGCAAGGCGGTTTTTTCGTTTTCAGAGCAAGAGATTACGCGCAGACCAAAACGATCTCAAG
AAGATCATCTTATTAAGGGGTCTGACGCTCAGTGGAACGAAAAGTATATATGAGTAAACTTGGTCTGACA
GCTCGAGGCTTGGATTCTCACCAATAAAAAACGCCCGGCGGCAACCGAGCGTTCTGAACAAATCCAGATG
GAGTTCTGAGGTCATTACTGGATCTATCAACAGGAGTCCAAGCGAGCTCGATATCAAATTACGCCCCGCC
CTGCCACTCATCGCAGTACTGTTGTAATTCATTAAGCATTCTGCCGACATGGAAGCCATCACAAACGGCA
TGATGAACCTGAATCGCCAGCGGCATCAGCACCTTGTCGCCTTGCGTATAATATTTGCCCATGGTGAAAA
CGGGGGCGAAGAAGTTGTCCATATTGGCCACGTTTAAATCAAAACTGGTGAAACTCACCCAGGGATTGGC
TGAGACGAAAAACATATTCTCAATAAACCCTTTAGGGAAATAGGCCAGGTTTTCACCGTAACACGCCACA
TCTTGCGAATATATGTGTAGAAACTGCCGGAAATCGTCGTGGTATTCACTCCAGAGCGATGAAAACGTTT
CAGTTTGCTCATGGAAAACGGTGTAACAAGGGTGAACACTATCCCATATCACCAGCTCACCGTCTTTCAT
TGCCATACGAAATTCCGGATGAGCATTCATCAGGCGGGCAAGAATGTGAATAAAGGCCGGATAAAACTTG
TGCTTATTTTTCTTTACGGTCTTTAAAAAGGCCGTAATATCCAGCTGAACGGTCTGGTTATAGGTACATT
GAGCAACTGACTGAAATGCCTCAAAATGTTCTTTACGATGCCATTGGGATATATCAACGGTGGTATATCC
AGTGATTTTTTTCTCCATTTTAGCTTCCTTAGCTCCTGAAAATCTCGATAACTCAAAAAATACGCCCGGT
AGTGATCTTATTTCATTATGGTGAAAGTTGGAACCTCTTACGTGCCCGATCAACTCGCGCGTTTGCCACC
TGACGTCTAAGAAAAGGAATATTCAGCAATTTGCCCGTGCCGAAGAAAGGCCCACCCGTGAAGGTGAGCC
AGTGAGTTGATTGTGCCACCTGACGTCTAAGAAACCATTATTATCATGACATTAACCTATAAAAATAGGC
GTATCACGAGGCAGAATTTCAGATAAAAAAAATCCTTAGCTTTCGCTAAGGATGATTTCTGGAATTCGCG
GCCGCTTCTAGAGTTTACAGCTAGCTCAGTCCTAGGTATTATGCTAGCTACTAGAGTCACACAGGAAAGT
ACTAGATGGCTTCCTCCGAAGACGTTATCAAAGAGTTCATGCGTTTCAAAGTTCGTATGGAAGGTTCCGT
TAACGGTCACGAGTTCGAAATCGAAGGTGAAGGTGAAGGTCGTCCGTACGAAGGTACCCAGACCGCTAAA
CTGAAAGTTACCAAAGGTGGTCCGCTGCCGTTCGCTTGGGACATCCTGTCCCCGCAGTTCCAGTACGGTT
CCAAAGCTTACGTTAAACACCCGGCTGACATCCCGGACTACCTGAAACTGTCCTTCCCGGAAGGTTTCAA
ATGGGAACGTGTTATGAACTTCGAAGACGGTGGTGTTGTTACCGTTACCCAGGACTCCTCCCTGCAAGAC
GGTGAGTTCATCTACAAAGTTAAACTGCGTGGTACCAACTTCCCGTCCGACGGTCCGGTTATGCAGAAAA
AAACCATGGGTTGGGAAGCTTCCACCGAACGTATGTACCCGGAAGACGGTGCTCTGAAAGGTGAAATCAA
AATGCGTCTGAAACTGAAAGACGGTGGTCACTACGACGCTGAAGTTAAAACCACCTACATGGCTAAAAAA
CCGGTTCAGCTGCCGGGTGCTTACAAAACCGACATCAAACTGGACATCACCTCCCACAACGAAGACTACA
CCATCGTTGAACAGTACGAACGTGCTGAAGGTCGTCACTCCACCGGTGCTTAATAATACTAGAGCCAGGC
ATCAAATAAAACGAAAGGCTCAGTCGAAAGACTGGGCCTTTCGTTTTATCTGTTGTTTGTCGGTGAACGC
TCTCTACTAGAGTCACACTGGCTCACCTTCGGGTGGGCCTTTCTGCGTTTATATACTAGTAGCGGCCGCT
GCAGTCCGGCAAAAAAACGGGCAAGGTGTCACCACCCTGCCCTTTTTCTTTAAAACCGAAAAGATTACTT
CGCGTTATGCAGGCTTCCTCGCTCACTGACTCGCTGCGCTCGGTCGTTCGGCTGCGGCGAGCGGTATCAG
CTCACTCAAAGGCGGTAATTTGACAGCTAGCTCAGTCCTAGGTATAATGCTAGCAGTTCGATGAGAGCGA
TAACAGACGAGAAACGTTCCGTCCGTCTGGGTCAGTTGGGCAAAGTTGATGACCGGGTCGTCCGTTCCTT
TTAAGCGTAGTTTTCGTCGTTTGCTGCAGGCCTTTTGTATAGTTCATCCATGCCATGTGTAATCCCAGCA
GCTGTTACAAACTCAAGAAGGACCATGTGGTCTCTCTTTTCGTTGGGATCTTTCGAAAGGGCAGATTGTG
TGGACAGGTAATGGTTGTCTGGTAAAAGGACAGGGCCATCGCCAATTGGAGTATTTTGTTGATAATGGTC
TGCTAGTTGAACGCTTCCATCTTCAATGTTGTGTCTAATTTTGAAGTTAACTTTGATTCCATTCTTTTGT
TTGTCTGCCATGATGTATACATTGTGTGAGTTATAGTTGTATTCCAACTTGTGTCCAAGAATGTTTCCAT
CTTCTTTAAAATCAATACCTTTTAACTCGATTCTATTAACAAGTGTATCACCTTCAAACTTGACTTCAGC
ACGTGTCTTATAGTTCCCGTCATCTTTGAAAAATATAGTTCTTTCCTGTACATAACCTTCGGGCATGGCA
CTCTTGAAAAAGTCATGCCGTTTCATATGATCTGGGTATCTTGAAAAGCATTGAACACCATAAGTCAAAG
TAGTGACAAGTGTTGGCCATGGAACAGGTAGTTTTCCAGTAGTGCAAATAAATTTAAGGGTAAGTTTTCC
GTATGCTGCATCACCTTCACCCTCTCCACTGACAGAAAATTTGTGCCCATTAACATTACCATCTAATTCA
ACAAGAATTGGGACAACTCCAGTGAAAAGTTCTTCTCCTTTACTCATCTAGTATTTCTCCTCTTTCTCTA
GATTAAACAAAATTATTTGTAGAGGCTGTTTCGTCCTCACGGACTCATCAGACCGGAAAGCACATCCGGT
GACAGCTAAGCTGAACCTGCGTAAAAGTTAAGGTTAGGCATGTAAACTTAACTCTCACACAGGTTTATAA
CACCACAGAGGACACATGCCCTACCTCCATGATCTCTAGGGCGGCGGATTTGTCCTACTCAGGAGAGCGT
TCACCGACAAACAACAGATAAAACGAAAGGCCCAGTCTTTCGACTGAGCCTTTCGTTTTATTTGATGCCA
CGCGTACCATGGGACTAGGGCCCATACCCAAAAAAAAACCCCGCCCCTGACAGGGCGGGGTTTTTTTT
Features (pLannotate 1.2.2; 21 found; start..end, strand, type, name):
     27..53      +  misc_feature   bom (fragment): basis of mobility region from pBR322
    152..207     -  rep_origin     RSF ori (fragment): Plasmids containing the RSF 1030 origin of replication can be propagated in E. coli cells that contain additional plasmids with compatible origins.
    295..839     -  rep_origin     p15A ori: Plasmids containing the medium-copy-number p15A origin of replication can be propagated in E. coli cells that contain a second plasmid with the ColE1 origin.
    924..1018    -  terminator     lambda t0 terminator: transcription terminator from phage lambda
   1042..1698    -  CDS            cat: CAT_ECOLX - Experimental evidence at protein level: Swiss-Prot protein existence level 1. This enzyme is an effector of chloramphenicol resistance in bacteria. From Escherichia coli. This protein is used as a marker in many commonly used cloning vectors, such as pACYC184.
   1699..1796    -  promoter       cat promoter: promoter of the E. coli cat gene encoding chloramphenicol acetyltransferase
   1861..1890    -  terminator     T3Te terminator: phage T3 early transcription terminator
   1976..2019    -  terminator     bacterial terminator: putative bacterial transcription terminator
   2022..2043    +  misc_feature   BioBrick prefix: BioBrick prefix for parts that do not start with "ATG"
   2047..2078    +  promoter       J23119 promoter (fragment): bacterial promoter (Registry of Standard Biological Parts BBa J23119)
   2106..2780    +  CDS            mRFP1: mRFP1 is a basic (constitutively fluorescent) red fluorescent protein published in 2002, derived from Discosoma sp.. It is reported to be a somewhat slowly-maturing monomer with low acid sensitivity.
   2803..2874    +  terminator     rrnB T1 terminator: transcription terminator T1 from the E. coli rrnB gene
   2890..2917    +  terminator     T7Te terminator: phage T7 early transcription terminator
   2924..2944    +  misc_feature   BioBrick suffix: universal suffix for all parts
   2945..3004    +  terminator     his operon terminator: This putative transcriptin terminator from the E. coli his operon has a 2-bp deletion introduced during synthesis. Its efficiency has not been determined.
   3100..3134    +  promoter       J23119 promoter: bacterial promoter (Registry of Standard Biological Parts BBa J23119)
   3156..3221    -  CDS            ytlA (fragment): YTLA_BACSU - Also known as ytlB. Protein inferred from homology: Swiss-Prot protein existence level 3. From Bacillus subtilis (strain 168).
   3223..3244    -  CDS            ssrA tag (LVA) (fragment): C-terminal peptide that mediates degradation in bacteria through the ClpXP and ClpAP proteases (McGinness et al., 2006) mutant LVA variant that confers accelerated degradation under some conditions (Andersen et al., 1998)
   3254..3967    -  CDS            GFP: green fluorescent protein
   4016..4065    -  misc_RNA       sTRSV HHRz: hammerhead ribozyme from the tobacco ringspot virus satellite RNA (Khvorova et al., 2003)
   4178..4264    -  terminator     rrnB T1 terminator: Escherichia coli rrnB; transcription terminator T1 from the E. coli rrnB gene
