>Addgene plasmid #60567 | pReporter_7 | addgene full sequence | sequence record 107118 | Addgene Assembled Sequence
AGGTAGAGACCCACGAGGCAGACCTCAGCGCTAGCGGAGTGTATACTGGCTTACTATGTTGGCACTGATG
AGGGTGTCAGTGAAGTGCTTCATGTGGCAGGAGAAAAAAGGCTGCACCGGTGCGTCAGCAGAATATGTGA
TACAGGATATATTCCGCTTCCTCGCTCACTGACTCGCTACGCTCGGTCGTTCGACTGCGGCGAGCGGAAA
TGGCTTACGAACGGGGCGGAGATTTCCTGGAAGATGCCAGGAAGATACTTAACAGGGAAGTGAGAGGGCC
GCGGCAAAGCCGTTTTTCCATAGGCTCCGCCCCCCTGACAAGCATCACGAAATCTGACGCTCAAATCAGT
GGTGGCGAAACCCGACAGGACTATAAAGATACCAGGCGTTTCCCCTGGCGGCTCCCTCGTGCGCTCTCCT
GTTCCTGCCTTTCGGTTTACCGGTGTCATTCCGCTGTTATGGCCGCGTTTGTCTCATTCCACGCCTGACA
CTCAGTTCCGGGTAGGCAGTTCGCTCCAAGCTGGACTGTATGCACGAACCCCCCGTTCAGTCCGACCGCT
GCGCCTTATCCGGTAACTATCGTCTTGAGTCCAACCCGGAAAGACATGCAAAAGCACCACTGGCAGCAGC
CACTGGTAATTGATTTAGAGGAGTTAGTCTTGAAGTCATGCGCCGGTTAAGGCTAAACTGAAAGGACAAG
TTTTGGTGACTGCGCTCCTCCAAGCCAGTTACCTCGGTTCAAAGAGTTGGTAGCTCAGAGAACCTTCGAA
AAACCGCCCTGCAAGGCGGTTTTTTCGTTTTCAGAGCAAGAGATTACGCGCAGACCAAAACGATCTCAAG
AAGATCATCTTATTAAGGGGTCTGACGCTCAGTGGAACGAAAAGTATATATGAGTAAACTTGGTCTGACA
GCTCGAGGCTTGGATTCTCACCAATAAAAAACGCCCGGCGGCAACCGAGCGTTCTGAACAAATCCAGATG
GAGTTCTGAGGTCATTACTGGATCTATCAACAGGAGTCCAAGCGAGCTCGATATCAAATTACGCCCCGCC
CTGCCACTCATCGCAGTACTGTTGTAATTCATTAAGCATTCTGCCGACATGGAAGCCATCACAAACGGCA
TGATGAACCTGAATCGCCAGCGGCATCAGCACCTTGTCGCCTTGCGTATAATATTTGCCCATGGTGAAAA
CGGGGGCGAAGAAGTTGTCCATATTGGCCACGTTTAAATCAAAACTGGTGAAACTCACCCAGGGATTGGC
TGAGACGAAAAACATATTCTCAATAAACCCTTTAGGGAAATAGGCCAGGTTTTCACCGTAACACGCCACA
TCTTGCGAATATATGTGTAGAAACTGCCGGAAATCGTCGTGGTATTCACTCCAGAGCGATGAAAACGTTT
CAGTTTGCTCATGGAAAACGGTGTAACAAGGGTGAACACTATCCCATATCACCAGCTCACCGTCTTTCAT
TGCCATACGAAATTCCGGATGAGCATTCATCAGGCGGGCAAGAATGTGAATAAAGGCCGGATAAAACTTG
TGCTTATTTTTCTTTACGGTCTTTAAAAAGGCCGTAATATCCAGCTGAACGGTCTGGTTATAGGTACATT
GAGCAACTGACTGAAATGCCTCAAAATGTTCTTTACGATGCCATTGGGATATATCAACGGTGGTATATCC
AGTGATTTTTTTCTCCATTTTAGCTTCCTTAGCTCCTGAAAATCTCGATAACTCAAAAAATACGCCCGGT
AGTGATCTTATTTCATTATGGTGAAAGTTGGAACCTCTTACGTGCCCGATCAACTCGCGCGTTTGCCACC
TGACGTCTAAGAAAAGGAATATTCAGCAATTTGCCCGTGCCGAAGAAAGGCCCACCCGTGAAGGTGAGCC
AGTGAGTTGATTGTGCCACCTGACGTCTAAGAAACCATTATTATCATGACATTAACCTATAAAAATAGGC
GTATCACGAGGCAGAATTTCAGATAAAAAAAATCCTTAGCTTTCGCTAAGGATGATTTCTGGAATTCGCG
GCCGCTTCTAGAGTTTACAGCTAGCTCAGTCCTAGGTATTATGCTAGCTACTAGAGTCACACAGGAAAGT
ACTAGATGGCTTCCTCCGAAGACGTTATCAAAGAGTTCATGCGTTTCAAAGTTCGTATGGAAGGTTCCGT
TAACGGTCACGAGTTCGAAATCGAAGGTGAAGGTGAAGGTCGTCCGTACGAAGGTACCCAGACCGCTAAA
CTGAAAGTTACCAAAGGTGGTCCGCTGCCGTTCGCTTGGGACATCCTGTCCCCGCAGTTCCAGTACGGTT
CCAAAGCTTACGTTAAACACCCGGCTGACATCCCGGACTACCTGAAACTGTCCTTCCCGGAAGGTTTCAA
ATGGGAACGTGTTATGAACTTCGAAGACGGTGGTGTTGTTACCGTTACCCAGGACTCCTCCCTGCAAGAC
GGTGAGTTCATCTACAAAGTTAAACTGCGTGGTACCAACTTCCCGTCCGACGGTCCGGTTATGCAGAAAA
AAACCATGGGTTGGGAAGCTTCCACCGAACGTATGTACCCGGAAGACGGTGCTCTGAAAGGTGAAATCAA
AATGCGTCTGAAACTGAAAGACGGTGGTCACTACGACGCTGAAGTTAAAACCACCTACATGGCTAAAAAA
CCGGTTCAGCTGCCGGGTGCTTACAAAACCGACATCAAACTGGACATCACCTCCCACAACGAAGACTACA
CCATCGTTGAACAGTACGAACGTGCTGAAGGTCGTCACTCCACCGGTGCTTAATAATACTAGAGCCAGGC
ATCAAATAAAACGAAAGGCTCAGTCGAAAGACTGGGCCTTTCGTTTTATCTGTTGTTTGTCGGTGAACGC
TCTCTACTAGAGTCACACTGGCTCACCTTCGGGTGGGCCTTTCTGCGTTTATATACTAGTAGCGGCAGCT
GCAGTCCGGCAAAAAAGGGCAAGGTGTCACCACCCTGCCCTTTTTCTTTAAAACCGAAAAGATTACTTCG
CGTTATGCAGGCTTCCTCGCTCACTGACTCGCTGCGCTCGGTCGTTCGGCTGCGGCGAGCGGTATCAGCT
CACTCAAAGGCGGTAATTTGACAGCTAGCTCAGTCCTAGGTATAATGCTAGCAGTTCGATGAGAGCGATA
ACAGACGAGAAACGTTCCGTCCGTCTGGGTCAGTTGGGCAAAGTTGATGACCGGGTCGTCCGTTCCTTTT
AAGCGTAGTTTTCGTCGTTTGCTGCAGGCCTTTTGTATAGTTCATCCATGCCATGTGTAATCCCAGCAGC
TGTTACAAACTCAAGAAGGACCATGTGGTCTCTCTTTTCGTTGGGATCTTTCGAAAGGGCAGATTGTGTG
GACAGGTAATGGTTGTCTGGTAAAAGGACAGGGCCATCGCCAATTGGAGTATTTTGTTGATAATGGTCTG
CTAGTTGAACGCTTCCATCTTCAATGTTGTGTCTAATTTTGAAGTTAACTTTGATTCCATTCTTTTGTTT
GTCTGCCATGATGTATACATTGTGTGAGTTATAGTTGTATTCCAACTTGTGTCCAAGAATGTTTCCATCT
TCTTTAAAATCAATACCTTTTAACTCGATTCTATTAACAAGTGTATCACCTTCAAACTTGACTTCAGCAC
GTGTCTTATAGTTCCCGTCATCTTTGAAAAATATAGTTCTTTCCTGTACATAACCTTCGGGCATGGCACT
CTTGAAAAAGTCATGCCGTTTCATATGATCTGGGTATCTTGAAAAGCATTGAACACCATAAGTCAAAGTA
GTGACAAGTGTTGGCCATGGAACAGGTAGTTTTCCAGTAGTGCAAATAAATTTAAGGGTAAGTTTTCCGT
ATGCTGCATCACCTTCACCCTCTCCACTGACAGAAAATTTGTGCCCATTAACATTACCATCTAATTCAAC
AAGAATTGGGACAACTCCAGTGAAAAGTTCTTCTCCTTTACTCATCTAGTATTTCTCCTCTTTCTCTAGA
TTAAACAAAATTATTTGTAGAGGCTGTTTCGTCCTCACGGACTCATCAGACCGGAAAGCACATCCGGTGA
CAGCTAAGCTGAACCTGCGTAAAAGTTAAGGTTAGGCATGTAAACTTAACTCTCACACAGGTTTATAACA
CCACAGAGGACACATGCCCTACCTCCATGATCTCTAGGGCGGCGGATTTGTCCTACTCAGGAGAGCGTTC
ACCGACAAACAACAGATAAAACGAAAGGCCCAGTCTTTCGACTGAGCCTTTCGTTTTATTTGATGCCACG
CGTACCATGGGACTAGGGCCCATACCCAAAAAAAAACCCCGCCCCTGACAGGGCGGGGTTTTTTTT
Features (pLannotate 1.2.2; 21 found; start..end, strand, type, name):
     27..53      +  misc_feature   bom (fragment): basis of mobility region from pBR322
    152..207     -  rep_origin     RSF ori (fragment): Plasmids containing the RSF 1030 origin of replication can be propagated in E. coli cells that contain additional plasmids with compatible origins.
    295..839     -  rep_origin     p15A ori: Plasmids containing the medium-copy-number p15A origin of replication can be propagated in E. coli cells that contain a second plasmid with the ColE1 origin.
    924..1018    -  terminator     lambda t0 terminator: transcription terminator from phage lambda
   1042..1698    -  CDS            cat: CAT_ECOLX - Experimental evidence at protein level: Swiss-Prot protein existence level 1. This enzyme is an effector of chloramphenicol resistance in bacteria. From Escherichia coli. This protein is used as a marker in many commonly used cloning vectors, such as pACYC184.
   1699..1796    -  promoter       cat promoter: promoter of the E. coli cat gene encoding chloramphenicol acetyltransferase
   1861..1890    -  terminator     T3Te terminator: phage T3 early transcription terminator
   1976..2019    -  terminator     bacterial terminator: putative bacterial transcription terminator
   2022..2043    +  misc_feature   BioBrick prefix: BioBrick prefix for parts that do not start with "ATG"
   2047..2078    +  promoter       J23119 promoter (fragment): bacterial promoter (Registry of Standard Biological Parts BBa J23119)
   2106..2780    +  CDS            mRFP1: mRFP1 is a basic (constitutively fluorescent) red fluorescent protein published in 2002, derived from Discosoma sp.. It is reported to be a somewhat slowly-maturing monomer with low acid sensitivity.
   2803..2874    +  terminator     rrnB T1 terminator: transcription terminator T1 from the E. coli rrnB gene
   2890..2917    +  terminator     T7Te terminator: phage T7 early transcription terminator
   2924..2944    +  misc_feature   BioBrick suffix: universal suffix for all parts
   2945..3002    +  terminator     his operon terminator: This putative transcriptin terminator from the E. coli his operon has a 2-bp deletion introduced during synthesis. Its efficiency has not been determined.
   3098..3132    +  promoter       J23119 promoter: bacterial promoter (Registry of Standard Biological Parts BBa J23119)
   3154..3219    -  CDS            ytlA (fragment): YTLA_BACSU - Also known as ytlB. Protein inferred from homology: Swiss-Prot protein existence level 3. From Bacillus subtilis (strain 168).
   3221..3242    -  CDS            ssrA tag (LVA) (fragment): C-terminal peptide that mediates degradation in bacteria through the ClpXP and ClpAP proteases (McGinness et al., 2006) mutant LVA variant that confers accelerated degradation under some conditions (Andersen et al., 1998)
   3252..3965    -  CDS            GFP: green fluorescent protein
   4014..4063    -  misc_RNA       sTRSV HHRz: hammerhead ribozyme from the tobacco ringspot virus satellite RNA (Khvorova et al., 2003)
   4176..4262    -  terminator     rrnB T1 terminator: Escherichia coli rrnB; transcription terminator T1 from the E. coli rrnB gene
