[The description below was written by a language model from this plasmid's Addgene catalogue record and pLannotate feature annotations shown in this document.]
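Description:
pReporter_7 is a 4.3 kb bacterial reporter plasmid for detecting the activity of a site-specific integrase in E. coli. The catalogue lists the backbone as unknown, but the feature tables show a medium-copy p15A origin, which is compatible with ColE1-type plasmids and so allows it to be co-maintained with a separate integrase expression plasmid. Selection is by chloramphenicol through a cat gene under its native promoter. Two sequence records, one assembled by the repository and one from the depositor, differ by two bases in length and carry the same annotated features.

The payload is a synthetic inversion switch. A strong constitutive promoter, BBa_J23119, sits upstream of an attB site and points toward a GFPmut3 gene placed in the opposite orientation, so gfp is not expressed in the starting state. An attP site lies on the far side of the cassette. When the matching integrase is expressed, recombination between attB and attP flips the intervening segment, placing gfp in the sense orientation behind the promoter and converting the sites to attL and attR. Because attL then lies in the 5′ UTR, a spacer and the self-cleaving RiboJ ribozyme insulator (annotated as an sTRSV hammerhead ribozyme) precede gfp to buffer its expression from that sequence. The att sites themselves are not annotated. A short hit to a Bacillus ytlA fragment lies between the promoter and gfp, and a partial ssrA (LVA) degradation tag match lies at the gfp 3′ end. A separate, terminator-flanked mRFP1 cassette in BioBrick format, driven by a partial J23119 match, provides red fluorescence to help gate cells in flow cytometry. The record does not name the integrase. The plasmid comes from work on permanent recombinase-based genetic memory.
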