Addgene plasmid #60567: pReporter_7
Purpose: A reporter plasmid containing the attB and attP sites flanking a green fluorescent protein reporter gene (gfp).
Depositing lab: Christopher Voigt. Depositing organization: Massachusetts Institute of Technology. Publication: Permanent genetic memory with >1-byte capacity. Yang L, Nielsen AA, Fernandez-Rodriguez J, McClune CJ, Laub MT, Lu TK, Voigt CA. Nat Methods. 2014 Dec;11(12):1261-6. doi: 10.1038/nmeth.3147. Epub 2014 Oct 26. PubMed 25344638.
Backbone
  Vector backbone: unknown
  Total vector size (bp): 4338
  Vector type: Bacterial Expression
Growth in bacteria
  Bacterial resistance: Chloramphenicol, 25 μg/mL
  Growth temperature: 37°C
  Growth strain: DH10B
  Copy number: Unknown
Gene/Insert
  Gene/Insert name: Reporter_7 (alt name: attB-GFPmut3-RiboJ-attP)
  Species: Synthetic
  Promoter: BBa_J23119
  Cloning method: Unknown
  Sequencing primers: 5′ GFP-F; 3′ GFP-R
Terms and licenses: Academic/Nonprofit Terms; Industry Terms: Not Available to Industry
Depositor comments: This reporter plasmid contains the attB and attP sites flanking a green fluorescent protein reporter gene (gfp). A strong constitutive promoter (BBa_J23119) is placed upstream of the attB site, which transcribes in the opposite orientation as gfp. After the integrase is expressed, the orientation of gfp is inverted and it is transcribed. After inversion, recombined attB and attP sites result in the formation of attL and attR. The attL site is located on the 5'UTR and could impact gfp expression. To insulate against this effect, we included a spacer and the ribozyme RiboJ. Also contains mRFP in order to aid the gating of cells.
How to cite: pReporter_7 was a gift from Christopher Voigt (Addgene plasmid # 60567 ; http://n2t.net/addgene:60567 ; RRID:Addgene_60567)
