>Addgene plasmid #60567 | pReporter_7 | addgene partial sequence | sequence record 106356 | GFP-F 5'-GGTCCTTCTTGAGTTTGTAAC-3'
ACTATACAAAAGGCCTGCAGCAAACGACGAAAACTACGCTTAAAAGGAACGGACGACCCGGTCATCAACT
TTGCCCAACTGACCCAGACGGACGGAACGTTTCTCGTCTGTTATCGCTCTCATCGAACTGCTAGCATTAT
ACCTAGGACTGAGCTAGCTGTCAAATTACCGCCTTTGAGTGAGCTGATACCGCTCGCCGCAGCCGAACGA
CCGAGCGCAGCGAGTCAGTGAGCGAGGAAGCCTGCATAACGCGAAGTAATCTTTTCGGTTTTAAAGAAAA
AGGGCAGGGTGGTGACACCTTGCCCTTTTTTGCCGGACTGCAGCTGCCGCTACTAGTATATAAACGCAGA
AAGGCCCACCCGAAGGTGAGCCAGTGTGACTCTAGTAGAGAGCGTTCACCGACAAACAACAGATAAAACG
AAAGGCCCAGTCTTTCGACTGAGCCTTTCGTTTTATTTGATGCCTGGCTCTAGTATTATTAAGCACCGGT
GGAGTGACGACCTTCAGCACGTTCGTACTGTTCAACGATGGTGTAGTCTTCGTTGTGGGAGGTGATGTCC
AGTTTGATGTCGGTTTTGTAAGCACCCGGCAGCTGAACCGGTTTTTTAGCCATGTAGGTGGTTTTAACTT
CAGCGTCGTAGTGACCACCGTCTTTCAGTTTCAGACGCATTTTGATTTCACCTTTCAGAGCACCGTCTTC
CGGGTACATACGTTCGGTGGAAGCTTCCCAACCCATGGTTTTTTTCTGCATAACCGGACCGTCGGACGGG
AAGTTGGTACCACGCAGTTTAACTTTGTAGATGAACTCACCGTCTTGCA
