>Addgene plasmid #60567 | pReporter_7 | addgene partial sequence | sequence record 106418 | GFP-R 5'-CCATCTAATTCAACAAGAATTGGGACAAC-3'
CTCATCTAGTATTTCTCCTCTTTCTCTAGATTAAACAAAATTATTTGTAGAGGCTGTTTCGTCCTCACGG
ACTCATCAGACCGGAAAGCACATCCGGTGACAGCTAAGCTGAACCTGCGTAAAAGTTAAGGTTAGGCATG
TAAACTTAACTCTCACACAGGTTTATAACACCACAGAGGACACATGCCCTACCTCCATGATCTCTAGGGC
GGCGGATTTGTCCTACTCAGGAGAGCGTTCACCGACAAACAACAGATAAAACGAAAGGCCCAGTCTTTCG
ACTGAGCCTTTCGTTTTATTTGATGCCACGCGTACCATGGGACTAGGGCCCATACCCAAAAAAAAACCCC
GCCCCTGACAGGGCGGGGTTTTTTTTAGGTAGAGACCCACGAGGCAGACCTCAGCGCTAGCGGAGTGTAT
ACTGGCTTACTATGTTGGCACTGATGAGGGTGTCAGTGAAGTGCTTCATGTGGCAGGAGAAAAAAGGCTG
CAC
